>Addgene plasmid #208623 | pET28-RPL3-Twstrep | addgene full sequence | sequence record 418316 | Addgene NGS Result
TGGCGAATGGG
[124 nt withheld, positions 12-135]
C
[91 nt withheld, positions 137-227]
A
[49 nt withheld, positions 229-277]
CCTTTGACGTTGGAGTCCACGTTCTTT
[37 nt withheld, positions 305-341]
ACCCTATCTCGGTCTATTCTTTTGATTTATAAGGGATTTTGCCGATTTCGGCCTATTGGTTAAAAAATGA
GCTGATTTAACAAAAATTTAACGCGAATTTTAACAAAATATTAACGCTTACAATTTAGGTGGCACTTTTC
GGGGAAATGTGCGCGGAACCCCTATTTGTTTATTTTTCTAAATACATTCAAATATGTATCCGCTCATGAA
TTAATTCTTAGAAAAACTCATCGAGCATCAAATGAAACTGCAATTTATTCATATCAGGATTATCAATACC
ATATTTTTGAAAAAGCCGTTTCTGTAATGAAGGAGAAAACTCACCGAGGCAGTTCCATAGGATGGCAAGA
TCCTGGTATCGGTCTGCGATTCCGACTCGTCCAACATCAATACAACCTATTAATTTCCCCTCGTCAAAAA
TAAGGTTATCAAGTGAGAAATCACCATGAGTGACGACTGAATCCGGTGAGAATGGCAAAAGTTTATGCAT
TTCTTTCCAGACTTGTTCAACAGGCCAGCCATTACGCTCGTCATCAAAATCACTCGCATCAACCAAACCG
TTATTCATTCGTGATTGCGCCTGAGCGAGACGAAATACGCGATCGCTGTTAAAAGGACAATTACAAACAG
GAATCGAATGCAACCGGCGCAGGAACACTGCCAGCGCATCAACAATATTTTCACCTGAATCAGGATATTC
TTCTAATACCTGGAATGCTGTTTTCCCGGGGATCGCAGTGGTGAGTAACCATGCATCATCAGGAGTACGG
ATAAAATGCTTGATGGTCGGAAGAGGCATAAATTCCGTCAGCCAGTTTAGTCTGACCATCTCATCTGTAA
CATCATTGGCAACGCTACCTTTGCCATGTTTCAGAAACAACTCTGGCGCATCGGGCTTCCCATACAATCG
ATAGATTGTCGCACCTGATTGCCCGACATTATCGCGAGCCCATTTATACCCATATAAATCAGCATCCATG
TTGGAATTTAATCGCGGCCTAGAGCAAGACGTTTCCCGTTGAATATGGCTCATAACACCCCTTGTATTAC
TGTTTATGTAAGCAGACAGTTTTATTGTTCATGACCAAAATCCCTTAACGTGAGTTTTCGTTCCACTGAG
CGTCAGACCCCGTAGAAAAGATCAAAGGATCTTCTTGAGATCCTTTTTTTCTGCGCGTAATCTGCTGCTT
GCAAACAAAAAAACCACCGCTACCAGCGGTGGTTTGTTTGCCGGATCAAGAGCTACCAACTCTTTTTCCG
AAGGTAACTGGCTTCAGCAGAGCGCAGATACCAAATACTGTCCTTCTAGTGTAGCCGTAGTTAGGCCACC
ACTTCAAGAACTCTGTAGCACCGCCTACATACCTCGCTCTGCTAATCCTGTTACCAGTGGCTGCTGCCAG
TGGCGATAAGTCGTGTCTTACCGGGTTGGACTCAAGACGATAGTTACCGGATAAGGCGCAGCGGTCGGGC
TGAACGGGGGGTTCGTGCACACAGCCCAGCTTGGAGCGAACGACCTACACCGAACTGAGATACCTACAGC
GTGAGCTATGAGAAAGCGCCACGCTTCCCGAAGGGAGAAAGGCGGACAGGTATCCGGTAAGCGGCAGGGT
CGGAACAGGAGAGCGCACGAGGGAGCTTCCAGGGGGAAACGCCTGGTATCTTTATAGTCCTGTCGGGTTT
CGCCACCTCTGACTTGAGCGTCGATTTTTGTGATGCTCGTCAGGGGGGCGGAGCCTATGGAAAAACGCCA
GCAACGCGGCCTTTTTACGGTTCCTGGCCTTTTGCTGGCCTTTTGCTCACATGTTCTTTCCTGCGTTATC
CCCTGATTCTGTGGATAACCGTATTACCGCCTTTGAGTGAGCTGATACCGCTCGCCGCAGCCGAACGACC
GAGCGCAGCGAGTCAGTGAGCGAGGAAGCGGAAGAGCGCCTGATGCGGTATTTTCTCCTTACGCATCTGT
GCGGTATTTCACACCGCAATGGTGCACTCTCAGTACAATCTGCTCTGATGCCGCATAGTTAAGCCAGTAT
ACACTCCGCTATCGCTACGTGACTGGGTCATGGCTGCGCCCCGACACCCGCCAACACCCGCTGACGCGCC
CTGACGGGCTTGTCTGCTCCCGGCATCCGCTTACAGACAAGCTGTGACCGTCTCCGGGAGCTGCATGTGT
CAGAGGTTTTCACCGTCATCACCGAAACGCGCGAGGCAGCTGCGGTAAAGCTCATCAGCGTGGTCGTGAA
GCGATTCACAGATGTCTGCCTGTTCATCCGCGTCCAGCTCGTTGAGTTTCTCCAGAAGCGTTAATGTCTG
GCTTCTGATAAAGCGGGCCATGTTAAGGGCGGTTTTTTCCTGTTTGGTCACTGATGCCTCCGTGTAAGGG
GGATTTCTGTTCATGGGGGTAATGATACCGATGAAACGAGAGAGGATGCTCACGATACGGGTTACTGATG
ATGAACATGCCCGGTTACTGGAACGTTGTGAGGGTAAACAACTGGCGGTATGGATGCGGCGGGACCAGAG
AAAAATCACTCAGGGTCAATGCCAGCGCTTCGTTAATACAGATGTAGGTGTTCCACAGGGTAGCCAGCAG
CATCCTGCGATGCAGATCCGGAACATAATGGTGCAGGGCGCTGACTTCCGCGTTTCCAGACTTTACGAAA
CACGGAAACCGAAGACCATTCATGTTGTTGCTCAGGTCGCAGACGTTTTGCAGCAGCAGTCGCTTCACGT
TCGCTCGCGTATCGGTGATTCATTCTGCTAACCAGTAAGGCAACCCCGCCAGCCTAGCCGGGTCCTCAAC
GACAGGAGCACGATCATGCGCACCCGTGGGGCCGCCATGCCGGCGATAATGGCCTGCTTCTCGCCGAAAC
GTTTGGTGGCGGGACCAGTGACGAAGGCTTGAGCGAGGGCGTGCAAGATTCCGAATACCGCAAGCGACAG
GCCGATCATCGTCGCGCTCCAGCGAAAGCGGTCCTCGCCGAAAATGACCCAGAGCGCTGCCGGCACCTGT
CCTACGAGTTGCATGATAAAGAAGACAGTCATAAGTGCGGCGACGATAGTCATGCCCCGCGCCCACCGGA
AGGAGCTGACTGGGTTGAAGGCTCTCAAGGGCATCGGTCGAGATCCCGGTGCCTAATGAGTGAGCTAACT
TACATTAATTGCGTTGCGCTCACTGCCCGCTTTCCAGTCGGGAAACCTGTCGTGCCAGCTGCATTAATGA
ATCGGCCAACGCGCGGGGAGAGGCGGTTTGCGTATTGGGCGCCAGGGTGGTTTTTCTTTTCACCAGTGAG
ACGGGCAACAGCTGATTGCCCTTCACCGCCTGGCCCTGAGAGAGTTGCAGCAAGCGGTCCACGCTGGTTT
GCCCCAGCAGGCGAAAATCCTGTTTGATGGTGGTTAACGGCGGGATATAACATGAGCTGTCTTCGGTATC
GTCGTATCCCACTACCGAGATATCCGCACCAACGCGCAGCCCGGACTCGGTAATGGCGCGCATTGCGCCC
AGCGCCATCTGATCGTTGGCAACCAGCATCGCAGTGGGAACGATGCCCTCATTCAGCATTTGCATGGTTT
GTTGAAAACCGGACATGGCACTCCAGTCGCCTTCCCGTTCCGCTATCGGCTGAATTTGATTGCGAGTGAG
ATATTTATGCCAGCCAGCCAGACGCAGACGCGCCGAGACAGAACTTAATGGGCCCGCTAACAGCGCGATT
TGCTGGTGACCCAATGCGACCAGATGCTCCACGCCCAGTCGCGTACCGTCTTCATGGGAGAAAATAATAC
TGTTGATGGGTGTCTGGTCAGAGACATCAAGAAATAACGCCGGAACATTAGTGCAGGCAGCTTCCACAGC
AATGGCATCCTGGTCATCCAGCGGATAGTTAATGATCAGCCCACTGACGCGTTGCGCGAGAAGATTGTGC
ACCGCCGCTTTACAGGCTTCGACGCCGCTTCGTTCTACCATCGACACCACCACGCTGGCACCCAGTTGAT
CGGCGCGAGATTTAATCGCCGCGACAATTTGCGACGGCGCGTGCAGGGCCAGACTGGAGGTGGCAACGCC
AATCAGCAACGACTGTTTGCCCGCCAGTTGTTGTGCCACGCGGTTGGGAATGTAATTCAGCTCCGCCATC
GCCGCTTCCACTTTTTCCCGCGTTTTCGCAGAAACGTGGCTGGCCTGGTTCACCACGCGGGAAACGGTCT
GATAAGAGACACCGGCATACTCTGCGACATCGTATAACGTTACTGGTTTCACATTCACCACCCTGAATTG
ACTCTCTTCCGGGCGCTATCATGCCATACCGCGAAAGGTTTTGCGCCATTCGATGGTGTCCGGGATCTCG
ACGCTCTCCCTTATGCGACTCCTGCATTAGGAAGCAGCCCAGTAGTAGGTTGAGGCCGTTGAGCACCGCC
GCCGCAAGGAATGGTGCATGCAAGGAGATGGCGCCCAACAGTCCCCCGGCCACGGGGCCTGCCACCATAC
CCACGCCGAAACAAGCGCTCATGAGCCCGAAGTGGCGAGCCCGATCTTCCCCATCGGTGATGTCGGCGAT
ATAGGCGCCAGCAACCGCACCTGTGGCGCCGGTGATGCCGGCCACGATGCGTCCGGCGTAGAGGATCGAG
ATCTCGATCCCGCGAAATTAATACGACTCACTATAGGGGAATTGTGAGCGGATAACAATTCCCCTCTAGA
AATAATTTTGTTTAACTTTAAGAAGGAGATATACCATGGGCAGCAGCCATCATCATCATCATCACAGCAG
CGGCCTGGTGCCGCGCGGCAGCCAT
[1209 nt withheld, positions 5127-6335]
AAGCTTTCCGGAGGGAGCGCTTGGAGCCACCCGCAGTTCGAAAAAGGTGGAGGTTCTGGCGGTGGATCGG
GAGGTTCAGCGTGGTCTCACCCCCAATTTGAGAAGTAATAGCTCGAGCACCACCACCACCACCACTGAGA
TCCGGCTGCTAACAAAGCCCGAAAGGAAGCTGAGTTGGCTGCTGCCACCGCTGAGCAATAACTAGCATAA
CCCCTTGGGGCCTCTAAACGGGTCTTGAGGGGTTTTTTGCTGAAAGGAGGAACTATATCCGGAT
Features (pLannotate 1.2.2; 22 found; start..end, strand, type, name):
     12..440     +  rep_origin     f1 ori (sequence partly withheld): f1 bacteriophage origin of replication; arrow indicates direction of (+) strand synthesis
    493..550     +  promoter       AmpR promoter (fragment): bla
    559..1374    -  CDS            KanR: aminoglycoside phosphotransferase; aph(3')-Ia; confers resistance to kanamycin in bacteria or G418 (Geneticin®) in eukaryotes
   1496..2084    +  rep_origin     ori: high-copy-number ColE1/pMB1/pBR322/pUC origin of replication
   2270..2409    -  misc_feature   bom: basis of mobility region from pBR322
   2511..2702    -  CDS            rop: Rop protein, which maintains plasmids at low copy number; rop
   2719..3099    +  CDS            YPB1_ECOLX: Protein predicted: Swiss-Prot protein existence level 4. From Escherichia coli.
   3171..3462    -  CDS            TcR (fragment): tetracycline efflux protein; tet; confers resistance to tetracycline
   3477..3498    -  protein_bind   CAP binding site: CAP binding activates transcription in the presence of cAMP. E. coli catabolite activator protein
   3511..4593    -  CDS            lacI: lac repressor; lacI; The lac repressor binds to the lac operator to inhibit transcription in E. coli. This inhibition can be relieved by adding lactose or isopropyl-β-D-thiogalactopyranoside (IPTG).
   4594..4671    -  promoter       lacI promoter: lacI
   4679..4958    -  CDS            TcR (fragment): tetracycline efflux protein; tet; confers resistance to tetracycline
   4980..4998    +  promoter       T7 promoter: promoter for bacteriophage T7 RNA polymerase
   4999..5023    +  protein_bind   lac operator: The lac repressor binds to the lac operator to inhibit transcription in E. coli. This inhibition can be relieved by adding lactose or isopropyl-β-D-thiogalactopyranoside (IPTG). lac repressor encoded by lacI
   5038..5060    +  RBS            RBS: efficient ribosome binding site from bacteriophage T7 gene 10 (Olins and Rangwala, 1989)
   5079..5095    +  CDS            capTEV™ (fragment): composite tag for in vivo biotinylation, TEV protease cleavage, and 6xHis tagging
   5106..5123    +  CDS            thrombin site: thrombin recognition and cleavage site
   5127..6335    +  CDS            RPL3 (sequence withheld): RL3_HUMAN - Experimental evidence at protein level: Swiss-Prot protein existence level 1. The L3 protein is a component of the large subunit of cytoplasmic ribosomes. From Homo sapiens (Human).
   6351..6419    +  CDS            Twin-Strep-tag (fragment): two Strep-Tag®II moieties connected by a linker for enhanced binding to Strep-Tactin®, an engineered form of streptavidin (Schmidt et al., 2013)
   6453..6470    +  CDS            9xHis (fragment): 9xHis affinity tag
   6480..6529    +  CDS            SET1 (fragment): solubility-enhancement tag derived from T7 phage gene 10B
   6537..6584    +  terminator     T7 terminator: transcription terminator for bacteriophage T7 RNA polymerase
