[The description below was written by a language model from this plasmid's Addgene catalogue record and pLannotate feature annotations shown in this document.]
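Description:
pET28-RPL3-Twstrep is a bacterial expression plasmid for producing human ribosomal protein L3 (RPL3, also called uL3), a component of the large subunit of the cytoplasmic ribosome, in E. coli. It is built on a pET28 derivative carrying a 3′ Twin-Strep-tag module. The plasmid is selected with kanamycin through the aph(3′)-Ia gene. It replicates from a pBR322-type ColE1 origin accompanied by the bom region and the rop gene, which is consistent with its low-copy listing. An f1 phage origin is also present, along with short remnants of the tetracycline resistance gene that are typical of pET backbones.

The RPL3 coding sequence was cloned between NdeI and HindIII sites, both of which are retained. It sits downstream of a T7 promoter, a lac operator and the T7 gene 10 ribosome binding site, and a T7 terminator closes the unit. The plasmid-borne lacI gene supplies repressor, so transcription stays low until IPTG is added in a host that provides T7 RNA polymerase; the depositor names BL21(DE3) for expression. The backbone adds an N-terminal 6xHis tag followed by a thrombin cleavage site. The annotation software labels the His region as a fragment of a different composite tag. A Twin-Strep-tag is fused at the C terminus for capture on Strep-Tactin.

A further His-tag-like fragment is annotated downstream of the Twin-Strep-tag. This is probably the native pET28 C-terminal His sequence, and the record does not indicate whether it is translated. Having tags at both ends allows sequential affinity purification that enriches for full-length recombinant RPL3.
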