Addgene plasmid #208623: pET28-RPL3-Twstrep
Purpose: for E. coli expression of C-ter Twin Strep tagged human RPL3 (ENST00000216146)
Depositing lab: Quanfu Ma. Depositing organization: Maternal and Child Health Hospital of Hubei Province.
Backbone
  Vector backbone: pET28-3'TwStrep
  Modifications to backbone: refer to (Addgene#208053)
  Vector type: Bacterial Expression
Growth in bacteria
  Bacterial resistance: Kanamycin, 50 μg/mL
  Growth temperature: 37°C
  Growth strain: DH5alpha
  Growth instructions: we use BL21 (DE3) for expression
  Copy number: Low Copy
Gene/Insert
  Gene/Insert name: human RPL3 (ENST00000216146) (alt names: uL3; RPL3; ribosomal large unit protein L3)
  Species: H. sapiens (human)
  GenBank ID: ENST00000216146 https://www.ncbi.nlm.nih.gov/gene/6122
  Entrez Gene: RPL3 (a.k.a. ASC-1, L3, TARBP-B, uL3)
  Promoter: T7
  Tag / fusion protein: Twin Strep (C terminal on backbone); 6xHis (N terminal on backbone)
  Cloning method: Restriction Enzyme; 5′ cloning site NdeI (not destroyed); 3′ cloning site HindIII (not destroyed)
  Sequencing primers: 5′ pETupstream, T7p; 3′ T7ter
Terms and licenses: Academic/Nonprofit Terms; Industry Terms: Not Available to Industry
How to cite: pET28-RPL3-Twstrep was a gift from Quanfu Ma (Addgene plasmid # 208623 ; http://n2t.net/addgene:208623 ; RRID:Addgene_208623)
